>Addgene plasmid #203614 | FB359 | addgene full sequence | sequence record 405979 | Addgene NGS Result
ACGACTTATCGCCACTGGCAGCAGCCACTGGTAACAGGATTAGCAGAGCGAGGTATGTAGGCGGTGCTAC
AGAGTTCTTGAAGTGGTGGCCTAACTACGGCTACACTAGAAGAACAGTATTTGGTATCTGCGCTCTGCTG
AAGCCAGTTACCTTCGGAAAAAGAGTTGGTAGCTCTTGATCCGGCAAACAAACCACCGCTGGTAGCGGTG
GTTTTTTTGTTTGCAAGCAGCAGATTACGCGCAGAAAAAAAGGATCTCAAGAAGATCCTTTGATCTTTTC
TACGGGGTCTGACGCTCAGTGGAACGAAAACTCACGTTAAGGGATTTTGGTCATGAGATTATCAAAAAGG
ATCTTCACCTAGATCCTTTTAAATTAAAAATGAAGTTTTAAATCAATCTAAAGTATATATGAGTAAACTT
GGTCTGACAGCTCGAGGCTTGGATTCTCACCAATAAAAAACGCCCGGCGGCAACCGAGCGTTCTGAACAA
ATCCAGATGGAGTTCTGAGGTCATTACTGGATCTATCAACAGGAGTCCAAGCGAGCTCGATATCAAATTA
CGCCCCGCCCTGCCACTCGTCGCAGTACTGTTGTAATTCATTAAGCATTCTGCCGACATGGAAGCCATCA
CAAACGGCATGATGAACCTGAATCGCCAGCGGCATCAGCACCTTGTCGCCTTGCGTATAATATTTGCCCA
TGGTGAAAACGGGGGCGAAGAAGTTGTCCATATTGGCCACGTTTAAATCAAAACTGGTGAAACTCACCCA
GGGATTGGCTGATACGAAAAACATATTCTCAATAAACCCTTTAGGGAAATAGGCCAGGTTTTCACCGTAA
CACGCCACATCTTGCGAATATATGTGTAGAAACTGCCGGAAATCGTCGTGGTATTCACTCCAGAGTGATG
AAAACGTTTCAGTTTGCTCATGGAAAACGGTGTAACAAGGGTGAACACTATCCCATATCACCAGCTCACC
GTCTTTCATTGCCATACGAAATTCCGGATGAGCATTCATCAGGCGGGCAAGAATGTGAATAAAGGCCGGA
TAAAACTTGTGCTTATTTTTCTTTACGGTCTTTAAAAAGGCCGTAATATCCAGCTGAACGGTCTGGTTAT
AGGTACATTGAGCAACTGACTGAAATGCCTCAAAATGTTCTTTACGATGCCATTGGGATATATCAACGGT
GGTATATCCAGTGATTTTTTTCTCCATTTTAGCTTCCTTAGCTCCTGAAAATCTCGATAACTCAAAAAAT
ACGCCCGGTAGTGATCTTATTTCATTATGGTGAAAGTTGGAACCTCTTACGTGCCCGATCAACTCGAGTG
CCACCTGACGTCTAAGAAACCATTATTATCATGACATTAACCTATAAAAATAGGCGTATCACGAGGCAGA
ATTTCAGATAAAAAAAATCCTTAGCTTTCGCTAAGGATGATTTCTGGAATTCGCGGCCGCTTCTAGAGCG
ATGAGTGGTCTCGGGAGGATGAAGGATCCAGAAAATCCTTCAATCTGAAGTCATCCTCAATGCTCCGAAA
GGCCAACTATATCACAACAGTAGACAAGAAAACCTTGGAAGACCCCGGATCGGCTAAATCGATTGCACCG
ACGGGACGTCGGAACCTGTGAGCCCCGAACCTCCAAATATGTATAAAGGAGCCCAGGCATCAGGCTAAAT
CACAACACAAAGCCGCTCTCTCACTTCATTTCCCCGGTTAATCTTCTCATAATGGTCGCATTCATTGTTC
CTGGCAACTACGGGTAGGTTATGCCACTCCCGGCTTAACCTTCGCGTTTCCTGTGAAATCCGGGGCTAAC
ATAACTTCCCAGAGCCGTCATTGCCGTGGCCCTCGGTGCCATCCCTGTTTTGGGCTTTATTCACGGCAAT
GTCACTGGTAGCCTGCGCAAGGCGGCCAAGGTGCCCTACCCCCACAGCTATGCCTCCATGGAGCTATGCA
AGGAAAACGTGCGTAGAAATTTTTTTTCCATCTGTCGGCCTTCAAAAGCCCTTCAGTTCAAGGGAAACAT
GTGTAATCTCTAATGAACACCCCATTAAACCTGCTAATCTGATTATAGGCAAAAGCTGAGCAGTTCAACT
GCGCCCAGCGCGCCCATGCCAACTTCCTCGAGAACGCCTCGCAGACAATGCTCTTTACCTTGGTCGCCGG
TCTAAAGTATCCGGAGTGGGCCGCTGGTCTGGGCGCTCTCTGGGTTTTCTTCCGCGTTCTCTTCCTCTAC
GGCTACGTTTACTCGGGCAAGCCGCAGGGTAAGGGCCGCTTCATGGGCGGGTTCTTCTGGCTTGTGCAGG
GTGCTCTTTGGGGATTGAGCATCTACGGTGTTGGAAGGCCTCTGCTTTCTTTCTAAGAGCTTGAAGCCTG
GGGATCCTCTAAAATGTCTTGAAATTGAAGATGTACTCTGTATTTATAAGTCCAATGCAAGCAACGTATT
AGTTATGCGCCACAGTTCCAGCCTCGGAAGGTTATGTTGTAGGCCTGCGGGGCCCACCGTGGCAGAAAAA
GTTCCCCGATGGTCTTCAAATCGAACTTGCTCCTCATCTTCTGCTTTTTGGACCCCAAAAAGCCTATAGT
TCTCTGAAGGCATTTGTCGTTTGATTCATTTCCATCCTTTCGACCCCTCAAAACACAAGCTAAATACACA
ACAATCGCCTCTTCACCCCGCCAGCCCCGCCAATGTGAGACCACTCATCGCGACTAGTAGCGGCCGCTGC
AGTCCGGCAAAAAAGGGCAAGGTGTCACCACCCTGCCCTTTTTCTTTAAAACCGAAAAGATTACTTCGCG
TTATGCAGGCTTCCTCGCTCACTGACTCGCTGCGCTCGGTCGTTCGGCTGCGGCGAGCGGTATCAGCTCA
CTCAAAGGCGGTAATACGGTTATCCACAGAATCAGGGGATAACGCAGGAAAGAACATGTGAGCAAAAGGC
CAGCAAAAGGCCAGGAACCGTAAAAAGGCCGCGTTGCTGGCGTTTTTCCACAGGCTCCGCCCCCCTGACG
AGCATCACAAAAATCGACGCTCAAGTCAGAGGTGGCGAAACCCGACAGGACTATAAAGATACCAGGCGTT
TCCCCCTGGAAGCTCCCTCGTGCGCTCTCCTGTTCCGACCCTGCCGCTTACCGGATACCTGTCCGCCTTT
CTCCCTTCGGGAAGCGTGGCGCTTTCTCATAGCTCACGCTGTAGGTATCTCAGTTCGGTGTAGGTCGTTC
GCTCCAAGCTGGGCTGTGTGCACGAACCCCCCGTTCAGCCCGACCGCTGCGCCTTATCCGGTAACTATCG
TCTTGAGTCCAACCCGGTAAGAC
Features (pLannotate 1.2.2; 8 found; start..end, strand, type, name):
    443..537     -  terminator     lambda t0 terminator: transcription terminator from phage lambda
    561..1217    -  CDS            cat: CAT_ECOLX - Experimental evidence at protein level: Swiss-Prot protein existence level 1. This enzyme is an effector of chloramphenicol resistance in bacteria. From Escherichia coli. This protein is used as a marker in many commonly used cloning vectors, such as pACYC184.
   1218..1315    -  promoter       cat promoter: promoter of the E. coli cat gene encoding chloramphenicol acetyltransferase
   1401..1444    -  terminator     bacterial terminator: putative bacterial transcription terminator
   1447..1468    +  misc_feature   BioBrick prefix: BioBrick prefix for parts that do not start with "ATG"
   2713..2732    +  misc_feature   BioBrick suffix: universal suffix for all parts
   2733..2790    +  terminator     his operon terminator: This putative transcriptin terminator from the E. coli his operon has a 2-bp deletion introduced during synthesis. Its efficiency has not been determined.
   2985..260     -  rep_origin     ori (across the origin): high-copy-number ColE1/pMB1/pBR322/pUC origin of replication
