[The description below was written by a language model from this plasmid's Addgene catalogue record and pLannotate feature annotations shown in this document.]
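Description:
FB359 is a small (about 3.3 kb) synthetic-biology part plasmid from the FungalBraid 2.0 toolkit, a modular cloning system for filamentous fungi. It is built on the pUPD2 backbone, the domestication or entry vector in which individual DNA parts are stored before being assembled into larger constructs. The plasmid is maintained in E. coli through a high-copy ColE1/pUC-type origin of replication. Selection is with chloramphenicol, conferred by the cat (chloramphenicol acetyltransferase) gene under its native promoter and followed by the phage lambda t0 terminator.

The payload is the 5' upstream region of the pyrG gene of Penicillium digitatum. The feature table does not annotate this fungal sequence directly, but it presumably occupies the unannotated stretch of roughly 1.2 kb between the BioBrick prefix and suffix. That cloning region is flanked by a putative bacterial terminator on one side and the his operon terminator on the other, which insulate the insert from read-through transcription from the backbone. No fungal selection marker, fungal promoter-driven gene or reporter is present, so the plasmid is a part donor rather than a transformation vector in its own right.

In fungi, pyrG encodes orotidine-5'-phosphate decarboxylase, a widely used auxotrophic and counter-selectable marker. A 5' flanking region of this kind is typically paired with a matching 3' flank to form homology arms for targeted integration or replacement at the pyrG locus. The record itself states only the identity of the fragment, and it does not give the cloning sites used or the exact boundaries of the insert.
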