Addgene plasmid #203614: FB359
Purpose: 5' upstream region of pyrG gene in P. digitatum.
Depositing lab: Jose Marcos. Depositing organization: Instituto de Agroquímica y Tecnología de Alimentos (IATA-CSIC). Publication: FungalBraid 2.0: expanding the synthetic biology toolbox for the biotechnological exploitation of filamentous fungi. Moreno-Gimenez E, Gandia M, Saez Z, Manzanares P, Yenush L, Orzaez D, Marcos JF, Garrigues S. Front Bioeng Biotechnol. 2023 Aug 7;11:1222812. doi: 10.3389/fbioe.2023.1222812. eCollection 2023. PubMed 37609115.
Backbone
  Vector backbone: pUPD2
  Vector type: Synthetic Biology
Growth in bacteria
  Bacterial resistance: Chloramphenicol, 25 μg/mL
  Growth temperature: 37°C
  Growth strain: DH5alpha
  Copy number: High Copy
Gene/Insert
  Gene/Insert name: 5' upstream Pdig pyrG
  Species: P. digitatum
  Cloning method: Restriction Enzyme; 5′ cloning site unknown (unknown if destroyed)
Terms and licenses: Academic/Nonprofit Terms; Industry Terms: Not Available to Industry
How to cite: FB359 was a gift from Jose Marcos (Addgene plasmid # 203614 ; http://n2t.net/addgene:203614 ; RRID:Addgene_203614)
